Addgene plasmid #119952: pGL
Purpose: Expresses GPPS and LimS, for the production of GPP and (S)-limonene, in Escherichia coli.
Depositing lab: Nigel Scrutton. Depositing organization: University of Manchester. Publication: Machine learning of designed translational control allows predictive pathway optimisation in Escherichia coli. Jervis AJ, Carbonell P, Vinaixa M, Dunstan MS, Hollywood KA, Robinson CJ, Rattray NJW, Yan C, Swainston N, Currin A, Sung R, Toogood HS, Taylor S, Faulon JL, Breitling R, Takano E, Scrutton NS. ACS Synth Biol. 2018 Dec 18. doi: 10.1021/acssynbio.8b00398. PubMed 30563328.
Backbone
  Vector backbone: pBbB2a-GFP
  Backbone manufacturer: Lee, Taek Soon, et al. "BglBrick vectors and datasheets: a synthetic biology platform for gene expression." Journal of biologica
  Total vector size (bp): 5880
  Vector type: Bacterial Expression
Growth in bacteria
  Bacterial resistance: Ampicillin, 100 μg/mL
  Growth temperature: 37°C
  Growth strain: DH5alpha
  Copy number: Low Copy
Gene/Insert 1
  Gene/Insert name: gpps
  Species: Abies grandis
  Mutation: N-terminal truncation of 85 amino acid residues (signal sequence)
Gene/Insert 2
  Gene/Insert name: limS
  Species: Mentha spicata
  Mutation: N-terminal truncation of 56 amino acid residues (signal sequence)
Terms and licenses: Academic/Nonprofit Terms; Industry Terms: Not Available to Industry
How to cite: pGL was a gift from Nigel Scrutton (Addgene plasmid # 119952 ; http://n2t.net/addgene:119952 ; RRID:Addgene_119952)
