[The description below was written by a language model from this plasmid's Addgene catalogue record and pLannotate feature annotations shown in this document.]
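Description:
pGL is a bacterial expression plasmid built on the BglBrick vector pBbB2a-GFP. It was designed to co-express two plant terpenoid pathway enzymes in Escherichia coli so that the cells make geranyl diphosphate (GPP) and convert it to (S)-limonene. The first insert is geranyl diphosphate synthase (gpps) from Abies grandis, lacking its N-terminal 85 residues. The second is limonene synthase (limS) from Mentha spicata, lacking its N-terminal 56 residues. The record describes both truncations as removing the signal sequences of the plant proteins.

In the annotated sequence, the two coding regions lie in tandem on the same strand, downstream of the overlapping tetR/tetA promoter region. A Tn10 tetR gene is divergently oriented next to this promoter. The arrangement looks like a two-gene operon that TetR represses and that tetracycline-class inducers switch on. The rrnB T1 and T7Te terminators follow the second gene. The annotation tool labelled the two open reading frames as fragments of a Sinapis alba geranylgeranyl diphosphate synthase and a Salvia officinalis cineole synthase. These labels are probably nearest-homologue database matches, and their position and order correspond to the catalogued gpps and limS inserts.

Selection is by ampicillin, through a β-lactamase gene with its own promoter and a lambda t0 terminator. The catalogue lists the plasmid as low copy, but the feature table annotates a ColE1/pMB1-family origin, which is normally considered high copy. The sequenced record is 5,398 nt against a stated total size of 5,880 bp. The record does not resolve either discrepancy. The associated work used such constructs to optimise translational control of a biosynthetic pathway in E. coli.
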