Features (pLannotate 1.2.2; 10 found; start..end, strand, type, name):
      7..630     -  CDS            TetR: tetracycline repressor TetR; tetR from transposon Tn10; TetR binds to the tetracycline operator tetO to inhibit transcription. This inhibition can be relieved by adding tetracycline or doxycycline.
    649..704     +  promoter       tetR/tetA promoters: tetR; overlapping promoters for bacterial tetR and tetA
    745..1629    +  CDS            GGPS1 (fragment): GGPPS_SINAL - Also known as GGPS. Experimental evidence at protein level: Swiss-Prot protein existence level 1. Catalyzes the trans-addition of the three molecules of IPP onto DMAPP to form geranylgeranyl pyrophosphate. From Sinapis alba (White mustard) (Brassica hirta).
   1675..3291    +  CDS            SCS_SALOF (fragment): Experimental evidence at protein level: Swiss-Prot protein existence level 1. Catalyzes the formation of 1,8-cineole from geranyl diphosphate. The enzyme also produces significant amounts of (+)- and (-)-alpha-pinene, (+)- and (-)-beta-pinene, myrcene and (+)-sabinene. From Salvia officinalis (Sage).
   3336..3407    +  terminator     rrnB T1 terminator: transcription terminator T1 from the E. coli rrnB gene
   3423..3450    +  terminator     T7Te terminator: phage T7 early transcription terminator
   3608..4196    -  rep_origin     ori: high-copy-number ColE1/pMB1/pBR322/pUC origin of replication
   4284..4378    -  terminator     lambda t0 terminator: transcription terminator from phage lambda
   4408..5268    -  CDS            AmpR: β-lactamase; bla; confers resistance to ampicillin, carbenicillin, and related antibiotics
   5269..5373    -  promoter       AmpR promoter: bla
>Addgene plasmid #119952 | pGL | addgene full sequence | sequence record 235949 | Addgene NGS Result
GACGTCTTAAGACCCACTTTCACATTTAAGTTGTTTTTCTAATCCGCATATGATCAATTCAAGGCCGAAT
AAGAAGGCTGGCTCTGCACCTTGGTGATCAAATAATTCGATAGCTTGTCGTAATAATGGCGGCATACTAT
CAGTAGTAGGTGTTTCCCTTTCTTCTTTAGCGACTTGATGCTCTTGATCTTCCAATACGCAACCTAAAGT
AAAATGCCCCACAGCGCTGAGTGCATATAATGCATTCTCTAGTGAAAAACCTTGTTGGCATAAAAAGGCT
AATTGATTTTCGAGAGTTTCATACTGTTTTTCTGTAGGCCGTGTACCTAAATGTACTTTTGCTCCATCGC
GATGACTTAGTAAAGCACATCTAAAACTTTTAGCGTTATTACGTAAAAAATCTTGCCAGCTTTCCCCTTC
TAAAGGGCAAAAGTGAGTATGGTGCCTATCTAACATCTCAATGGCTAAGGCGTCGAGCAAAGCCCGCTTA
TTTTTTACATGCCAATACAATGTAGGCTGCTCTACACCTAGCTTCTGGGCGAGTTTACGGGTTGTTAAAC
CTTCGATTCCGACCTCATTAAGCAGCTCTAATGCGCTGTTAATCACTTTACTTTTATCTAATCTAGACAT
CATTAATTCCTAATTTTTGTTGACACTCTATCGTTGATAGAGTTATTTTACCACTCCCTATCAGTGATAG
AGAAAAGAATTCACGATCTTAAGTTCAAGAGGGTAATAATGGAGTTCGACTTCAACAAATACATGGACAG
CAAAGCCATGACCGTTAATGAAGCACTGAATAAAGCAATTCCGCTGCGTTATCCGCAGAAAATCTATGAA
AGCATGCGTTATAGCCTGCTGGCAGGCGGTAAACGTGTTCGTCCGGTTCTGTGTATTGCAGCATGTGAAC
TGGTTGGTGGCACCGAAGAACTGGCAATTCCGACCGCATGTGCAATTGAAATGATTCATACCATGAGCCT
GATGCATGATGATCTGCCGTGTATTGATAATGATGACCTGCGTCGTGGTAAACCGACCAATCATAAAATC
TTTGGTGAAGATACCGCAGTGACCGCAGGTAATGCACTGCATAGTTATGCATTTGAACATATTGCAGTGA
GCACCAGCAAAACCGTTGGTGCAGATCGTATTCTGCGTATGGTTAGCGAACTGGGTCGTGCAACCGGTAG
CGAAGGTGTTATGGGTGGTCAGATGGTTGATATTGCAAGTGAAGGTGATCCGAGCATTGATCTGCAGACC
CTGGAATGGATTCATATTCATAAAACCGCAATGCTGCTGGAATGTAGCGTTGTTTGTGGTGCAATTATTG
GTGGTGCAAGCGAAATTGTTATTGAACGTGCCCGTCGTTATGCACGTTGTGTTGGTCTGCTGTTTCAGGT
TGTTGATGATATTCTGGATGTGACCAAAAGCAGTGATGAACTGGGCAAAACCGCAGGCAAAGATCTGATT
AGCGATAAAGCAACCTATCCGAAACTGATGGGTCTGGAAAAAGCCAAAGAATTTTCAGATGAACTGCTGA
ATCGTGCCAAAGGTGAACTGAGCTGTTTTGATCCGGTTAAAGCAGCACCGCTGCTGGGTCTGGCAGATTA
TGTTGCATTTCGTCAGAATTAAGCTTAGAGTAAAACTAAGCATAGAGAGAGCGTACTAATGGAACGTCGT
AGCGGTAACTATAATCCGAGCCGTTGGGATGTTAACTTTATTCAGAGCCTGCTGAGCGATTACAAAGAGG
ATAAACACGTTATTCGTGCAAGCGAACTGGTTACCTTAGTTAAAATGGAACTGGAAAAAGAAACCGATCA
GATTCGTCAGCTGGAACTGATTGATGATCTGCAGCGTATGGGTCTGAGCGATCATTTTCAGAACGAATTT
AAAGAAATCCTGAGCAGCATCTATTTAGATCACCACTATTACAAAAACCCGTTTCCGAAAGAAGAACGCG
ATCTGTATAGCACCAGCCTGGCATTTCGTCTGCTGCGTGAACATGGTTTTCAGGTTGCACAAGAAGTTTT
CGACAGCTTCAAAAATGAAGAGGGCGAGTTTAAAGAATCCCTGTCAGATGATACCCGTGGTCTGCTGCAG
CTGTATGAAGCCAGCTTTCTGCTGACCGAAGGTGAAACCACCCTGGAAAGCGCACGTGAATTTGCAACCA
AATTTCTGGAAGAAAAAGTGAACGAAGGTGGTGTTGACGGCGATCTGCTGACACGTATTGCATATAGCCT
GGATATTCCGCTGCATTGGCGTATTAAACGTCCGAATGCACCGGTTTGGATTGAATGGTATCGCAAACGT
CCGGATATGAATCCGGTTGTTCTGGAACTGGCAATTCTGGATCTGAATATTGTTCAGGCACAGTTTCAAG
AGGAACTGAAAGAAAGTTTTCGTTGGTGGCGTAATACCGGCTTTGTTGAAAAACTGCCGTTTGCACGTGA
TCGTCTGGTTGAATGCTATTTTTGGAACACCGGTATTATTGAACCGCGTCAGCATGCCAGCGCACGTATT
ATGATGGGTAAAGTTAATGCACTGATCACCGTGATCGATGATATCTATGACGTTTATGGTACACTGGAAG
AACTGGAACAGTTTACAGATCTGATTCGTCGTTGGGATATCAACAGCATTGATCAGCTGCCGGATTATAT
GCAGCTGTGTTTTCTGGCACTGAACAACTTTGTTGATGATACCAGCTATGATGTGATGAAAGAAAAAGGC
GTTAACGTGATTCCGTATCTGCGTCAGAGCTGGGTTGATCTGGCAGATAAATACATGGTTGAAGCCCGTT
GGTTTTATGGTGGTCATAAACCGAGCCTGGAAGAATATCTGGAAAATAGCTGGCAGAGCATTAGCGGTCC
GTGTATGCTGACCCATATCTTTTTTCGTGTTACCGATAGCTTCACCAAAGAAACAGTTGATAGCCTGTAT
AAATACCACGATCTGGTTCGTTGGAGCAGCTTTGTTCTGCGTCTGGCCGATGATCTGGGCACCAGCGTTG
AAGAGGTTAGCCGCGGCGATGTTCCGAAAAGCCTGCAGTGTTATATGAGTGATTATAATGCCAGCGAAGC
CGAAGCACGTAAACATGTTAAATGGCTGATTGCCGAAGTGTGGAAAAAAATGAACGCAGAACGTGTTAGC
AAAGATAGCCCGTTTGGCAAAGATTTTATTGGTTGTGCAGTGGATCTGGGTCGTATGGCACAGCTGATGT
ATCATAATGGTGATGGTCATGGCACCCAGCATCCGATTATTCATCAGCAGATGACCCGTACCCTGTTTGA
ACCGTTTGCATAAGGATCCAAACTCGAGTAAGGATCTCCAGGCATCAAATAAAACGAAAGGCTCAGTCGA
AAGACTGGGCCTTTCGTTTTATCTGTTGTTTGTCGGTGAACGCTCTCTACTAGAGTCACACTGGCTCACC
TTCGGGTGGGCCTTTCTGCGTTTATACCTAGGGCGTTCGGCTGCGGCGAGCGGTATCAGCTCACTCAAAG
GCGGTAATACGGTTATCCACAGAATCAGGGGATAACGCAGGAAAGAACATGTGAGCAAAAGGCCAGCAAA
AGGCCAGGAACCGTAAAAAGGCCGCGTTGCTGGCGTTTTTCCATAGGCTCCGCCCCCCTGACGAGCATCA
CAAAAATCGACGCTCAAGTCAGAGGTGGCGAAACCCGACAGGACTATAAAGATACCAGGCGTTTCCCCCT
GGAAGCTCCCTCGTGCGCTCTCCTGTTCCGACCCTGCCGCTTACCGGATACCTGTCCGCCTTTCTCCCTT
CGGGAAGCGTGGCGCTTTCTCATAGCTCACGCTGTAGGTATCTCAGTTCGGTGTAGGTCGTTCGCTCCAA
GCTGGGCTGTGTGCACGAACCCCCCGTTCAGCCCGACCGCTGCGCCTTATCCGGTAACTATCGTCTTGAG
TCCAACCCGGTAAGACACGACTTATCGCCACTGGCAGCAGCCACTGGTAACAGGATTAGCAGAGCGAGGT
ATGTAGGCGGTGCTACAGAGTTCTTGAAGTGGTGGCCTAACTACGGCTACACTAGAAGGACAGTATTTGG
TATCTGCGCTCTGCTGAAGCCAGTTACCTTCGGAAAAAGAGTTGGTAGCTCTTGATCCGGCAAACAAACC
ACCGCTGGTAGCGGTGGTTTTTTTGTTTGCAAGCAGCAGATTACGCGCAGAAAAAAAGGATCTCAAGAAG
ATCCTTTGATCTTTTCTACGGGGTCTGACGCTCAGTGGAACGAAAACTCACGTTAAGGGATTTTGGTCAT
GACTAGTGCTTGGATTCTCACCAATAAAAAACGCCCGGCGGCAACCGAGCGTTCTGAACAAATCCAGATG
GAGTTCTGAGGTCATTACTGGATCTATCAACAGGAGTCCAAGCGAGCTCGTAAACTTGGTCTGACAGTTA
CCAATGCTTAATCAGTGAGGCACCTATCTCAGCGATCTGTCTATTTCGTTCATCCATAGTTGCCTGACTC
CCCGTCGTGTAGATAACTACGATACGGGAGGGCTTACCATCTGGCCCCAGTGCTGCAATGATACCGCGAG
ACCCACGCTCACCGGCTCCAGATTTATCAGCAATAAACCAGCCAGCCGGAAGGGCCGAGCGCAGAAGTGG
TCCTGCAACTTTATCCGCCTCCATCCAGTCTATTAATTGTTGCCGGGAAGCTAGAGTAAGTAGTTCGCCA
GTTAATAGTTTGCGCAACGTTGTTGCCATTGCTACAGGCATCGTGGTGTCACGCTCGTCGTTTGGTATGG
CTTCATTCAGCTCCGGTTCCCAACGATCAAGGCGAGTTACATGATCCCCCATGTTGTGCAAAAAAGCGGT
TAGCTCCTTCGGTCCTCCGATCGTTGTCAGAAGTAAGTTGGCCGCAGTGTTATCACTCATGGTTATGGCA
GCACTGCATAATTCTCTTACTGTCATGCCATCCGTAAGATGCTTTTCTGTGACTGGTGAGTACTCAACCA
AGTCATTCTGAGAATAGTGTATGCGGCGACCGAGTTGCTCTTGCCCGGCGTCAATACGGGATAATACCGC
GCCACATAGCAGAACTTTAAAAGTGCTCATCATTGGAAAACGTTCTTCGGGGCGAAAACTCTCAAGGATC
TTACCGCTGTTGAGATCCAGTTCGATGTAACCCACTCGTGCACCCAACTGATCTTCAGCATCTTTTACTT
TCACCAGCGTTTCTGGGTGAGCAAAAACAGGAAGGCAAAATGCCGCAAAAAAGGGAATAAGGGCGACACG
GAAATGTTGAATACTCATACTCTTCCTTTTTCAATATTATTGAAGCATTTATCAGGGTTATTGTCTCATG
AGCGGATACATATTTGAATGTATTTAGAAAAATAAACAAATAGGGGTTCCGCGCACATTTCCCCGAAAAG
TGCCACCT
